Addgene plasmid #168518: pDONR223 SARS-CoV-1 NSP1_nostop
Purpose: Gateway-compatible Entry vector
Depositing lab: Fritz Roth. Depositing organization: Sinai Health System. Publication: A resource of human coronavirus protein-coding sequences in a flexible, multipurpose Gateway Entry clone collection. Weller B, Lin CW, Pogoutse O, Sauer M, Marin-de la Rosa N, Strobel A, Young V, Knapp JJ, Rayhan A, Falter C, Kim DK, Roth FP, Falter-Braun P. G3 (Bethesda). 2023 Jul 5;13(7):jkad105. doi: 10.1093/g3journal/jkad105. PubMed 37267226.
Backbone
  Vector backbone: pDONR223
  Backbone manufacturer: Rual et al, Genome Res. 14:2128-2135, 2004.
  Backbone size w/o insert (bp): 5005
  Vector type: Other
Growth in bacteria
  Bacterial resistance: Spectinomycin, 50 μg/mL
  Growth temperature: 37°C
  Growth strain: DH5alpha
  Copy number: Unknown
Gene/Insert
  Gene/Insert name: NSP1
  Species: Other
  Insert size (bp): 540
  Entrez Gene: ORF1ab (a.k.a. sarsp1)
  Cloning method: Gateway Cloning
  Sequencing primers: 5′ m13-For; 3′ m13-Rev
Resource information
  A portion of this plasmid was derived from a plasmid made by: Falter-Braun Lab
Terms and licenses: Academic/Nonprofit Terms; Industry Terms
How to cite: pDONR223 SARS-CoV-1 NSP1_nostop was a gift from Fritz Roth (Addgene plasmid # 168518 ; http://n2t.net/addgene:168518 ; RRID:Addgene_168518)
