[The description below was written by a language model from this plasmid's Addgene catalogue record and pLannotate feature annotations shown in this document.]
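Description:
pDONR223 SARS-CoV-1 NSP1_nostop is a Gateway Entry clone built in the pDONR223 donor backbone and carrying the coding sequence for non-structural protein 1 (NSP1) of SARS-CoV-1. It is a bacterial cloning plasmid rather than an expression vector. It replicates in E. coli from a high-copy ColE1/pUC-type origin and is selected with spectinomycin through the aadA (SmR) aminoglycoside adenylyltransferase gene. That gene sits downstream of a class 1 integron Pc promoter fragment and a short remnant of a gentamicin resistance gene. The sequenced plasmid is 3,330 nt. This is smaller than the listed 5,005 bp empty backbone, as expected when the donor vector's counter-selection cassette is replaced by the insert during Gateway cloning.

The 540 bp insert matches the N-terminal portion of the SARS-CoV replicase polyprotein 1a, encoded by ORF1ab, from which NSP1 is cleaved. The automated annotation attaches an nsp10 function note to this polyprotein hit, but this reflects the database entry and not the cloned segment. The ORF is flanked by two attL recombination sites, one of which the software labels attL3 and the other attL2. These sites allow LR Clonase-mediated transfer of the ORF into attR-containing Destination vectors. The "nostop" designation indicates that the native stop codon is omitted, so the ORF can be fused in frame to C-terminal tags or reporter domains supplied by the Destination vector.

A T7 promoter lies adjacent to the cassette on the opposite strand. The rrnB T1 and T2 terminators insulate the cloning site from read-through transcription, and small lacI and lacZα fragments are backbone remnants. The clone belongs to a collection of human coronavirus protein-coding sequences intended for flexible subcloning into expression and interaction-assay vectors.
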