Features (pLannotate 1.2.2; 12 found; start..end, strand, type, name):
     34..129     +  protein_bind   attL3: mutant version of attL; recombination site for the Gateway® LR reaction LR Clonase™
    132..671     +  CDS            R1A_SARS (fragment): Experimental evidence at protein level: Swiss-Prot protein existence level 1. [Non-structural protein 10]: Plays a pivotal role in viral transcription by stimulating both nsp14 3'-5' exoribonuclease and nsp16 2'-O-methyltransferase activities. Therefore plays an essential role in viral mRNAs cap methylation. From Severe acute respiratory syndrome coronavirus (SARS-CoV).
    673..772     -  protein_bind   attL2: mutant version of attL; recombination site for the Gateway® LR reaction LR Clonase™
    790..808     -  promoter       T7 promoter: promoter for bacteriophage T7 RNA polymerase
    998..1021    +  promoter       Pc promoter (fragment): intI1 (promoter lies within the coding sequence); class 1 integron promoter
   1197..1253    +  CDS            GmR (fragment): gentamycin acetyltransferase; aacC1; confers resistance to gentamycin
   1260..2051    +  CDS            SmR: aminoglycoside adenylyltransferase (Murphy, 1985); aadA; confers resistance to spectinomycin and streptomycin
   2144..2732    +  rep_origin     ori: high-copy-number ColE1/pMB1/pBR322/pUC origin of replication
   2915..3007    +  CDS            lacI (fragment): lac repressor; lacI; The lac repressor binds to the lac operator to inhibit transcription in E. coli. This inhibition can be relieved by adding lactose or isopropyl-β-D-thiogalactopyranoside (IPTG).
   3062..3089    -  terminator     rrnB T2 terminator: transcription terminator T2 from the E. coli rrnB gene
   3221..3264    +  terminator     rrnB T1 terminator: Escherichia coli rrnB; transcription terminator T1 from the E. coli rrnB gene
   3311..17      -  CDS            lacZα (fragment) (across the origin): LacZα fragment of β-galactosidase; lacZ fragment
>Addgene plasmid #168518 | pDONR223 SARS-CoV-1 NSP1_nostop | addgene full sequence | sequence record 333050 | Addgene NGS Result
GTAAAACGACGGCCAGTCTTAAGCTCGGGCCCCAAATAATGATTTTATTTTGACTGATAGTGACCTGTTC
GTTGCAACAAATTGATGAGCAATGCTTTTTTATAATGCCAACTTTGTACAAAAAAGTTGGCATGGAGAGC
CTTGTTCTTGGTGTCAACGAGAAAACACACGTCCAACTCAGTTTGCCTGTCCTTCAGGTTAGAGACGTGC
TAGTGCGTGGCTTCGGGGACTCTGTGGAAGAGGCCCTATCGGAGGCACGTGAACACCTCAAAAATGGCAC
TTGTGGTCTAGTAGAGCTGGAAAAAGGCGTACTGCCCCAGCTTGAACAGCCCTATGTGTTCATTAAACGT
TCTGATGCCTTAAGCACCAATCACGGCCACAAGGTCGTTGAGCTGGTTGCAGAAATGGACGGCATTCAGT
ACGGTCGTAGCGGTATAACACTGGGAGTACTCGTGCCACATGTGGGCGAAACCCCAATTGCATACCGCAA
TGTTCTTCTTCGTAAGAACGGTAATAAGGGAGCCGGTGGTCATAGCTATGGCATCGATCTAAAGTCTTAT
GACTTAGGTGACGAGCTTGGCACTGATCCCATTGAAGATTATGAACAAAACTGGAACACTAAGCATGGCA
GTGGTGCACTCCGTGAACTCACTCGTGAGCTCAATGGAGGTTACCCAACTTTCTTGTACAAAGTTGGCAT
TATAAGAAAGCATTGCTTATCAATTTGTTGCAACGAACAGGTCACTATCAGTCAAAATAAAATCATTATT
TGCCATCCAGCTGATATCCCCTATAGTGAGTCGTATTACATGGTCATAGCTGTTTCCTGGCAGCTCTGGC
CCGTGTCTCAAAATCTCTGATGTTACATTGCACAAGATAAAAATATATCATCATGCCTCCTCTAGACCAG
CCAGGACAGAAATGCCTCGACTTCGCTGCTACCCAAGGTTGCCGGGTGACGCACACCGTGGAAACGGATG
AAGGCACGAACCCAGTGGACATAAGCCTGTTCGGTTCGTAAGCTGTAATGCAAGTAGCGTATGCGCTCAC
GCAACTGGTCCAGAACCTTGACCGAACGCAGCGGTGGTAACGGCGCAGTGGCGGTTTTCATGGCTTGTTA
TGACTGTTTTTTTGGGGTACAGTCTATGCCTCGGGCATCCAAGCAGCAAGCGCGTTACGCCGTGGGTCGA
TGTTTGATGTTATGGAGCAGCAACGATGTTACGCAGCAGGGCAGTCGCCCTAAAACAAAGTTAAACATTA
TGAGGGAAGCGGTGATCGCCGAAGTATCGACTCAACTATCAGAGGTAGTTGGCGTCATCGAGCGCCATCT
CGAACCGACGTTGCTGGCCGTACATTTGTACGGCTCCGCAGTGGATGGCGGCCTGAAGCCACACAGTGAT
ATTGATTTGCTGGTTACGGTGACCGTAAGGCTTGATGAAACAACGCGGCGAGCTTTGATCAACGACCTTT
TGGAAACTTCGGCTTCCCCTGGAGAGAGCGAGATTCTCCGCGCTGTAGAAGTCACCATTGTTGTGCACGA
CGACATCATTCCGTGGCGTTATCCAGCTAAGCGCGAACTGCAATTTGGAGAATGGCAGCGCAATGACATT
CTTGCAGGTATCTTCGAGCCAGCCACGATCGACATTGATCTGGCTATCTTGCTGACAAAAGCAAGAGAAC
ATAGCGTTGCCTTGGTAGGTCCAGCGGCGGAGGAACTCTTTGATCCGGTTCCTGAACAGGATCTATTTGA
GGCGCTAAATGAAACCTTAACGCTATGGAACTCGCCGCCCGACTGGGCTGGCGATGAGCGAAATGTAGTG
CTTACGTTGTCCCGCATTTGGTACAGCGCAGTAACCGGCAAAATCGCGCCGAAGGATGTCGCTGCCGACT
GGGCAATGGAGCGCCTGCCGGCCCAGTATCAGCCCGTCATACTTGAAGCTAGACAGGCTTATCTTGGACA
AGAAGAAGATCGCTTGGCCTCGCGCGCAGATCAGTTGGAAGAATTTGTCCACTACGTGAAAGGCGAGATC
ACCAAGGTAGTCGGCAAATAACCCTCGAGCCACCCATGACCAAAATCCCTTAACGTGAGTTACGCGTCGT
TCCACTGAGCGTCAGACCCCGTAGAAAAGATCAAAGGATCTTCTTGAGATCCTTTTTTTCTGCGCGTAAT
CTGCTGCTTGCAAACAAAAAAACCACCGCTACCAGCGGTGGTTTGTTTGCCGGATCAAGAGCTACCAACT
CTTTTTCCGAAGGTAACTGGCTTCAGCAGAGCGCAGATACCAAATACTGTTCTTCTAGTGTAGCCGTAGT
TAGGCCACCACTTCAAGAACTCTGTAGCACCGCCTACATACCTCGCTCTGCTAATCCTGTTACCAGTGGC
TGCTGCCAGTGGCGATAAGTCGTGTCTTACCGGGTTGGACTCAAGACGATAGTTACCGGATAAGGCGCAG
CGGTCGGGCTGAACGGGGGGTTCGTGCACACAGCCCAGCTTGGAGCGAACGACCTACACCGAACTGAGAT
ACCTACAGCGTGAGCTATGAGAAAGCGCCACGCTTCCCGAAGGGAGAAAGGCGGACAGGTATCCGGTAAG
CGGCAGGGTCGGAACAGGAGAGCGCACGAGGGAGCTTCCAGGGGGAAACGCCTGGTATCTTTATAGTCCT
GTCGGGTTTCGCCACCTCTGACTTGAGCGTCGATTTTTGTGATGCTCGTCAGGGGGGCGGAGCCTATGGA
AAAACGCCAGCAACGCGGCCTTTTTACGGTTCCTGGCCTTTTGCTGGCCTTTTGCTCACATGTTCTTTCC
TGCGTTATCCCCTGATTCTGTGGATAACCGTATTACCGCCTTTGAGTGAGCTGATACCGCTCGCCGCAGC
CGAACGACCGAGCGCAGCGAGTCAGTGAGCGAGGAAGCGGAAGAGCGCCCAATACGCAAACCGCCTCTCC
CCGCGCGTTGGCCGATTCATTAATGCAGCTGGCACGACAGGTTTCCCGACTGGAAAGCGGGCAGTGAGCG
CAACGCAATTAATACGCGTACCGCTAGCCAGGAAGAGTTTGTAGAAACGCAAAAAGGCCATCCGTCAGGA
TGGCCTTCTGCTTAGTTTGATGCCTGGCAGTTTATGGCGGGCGTCCTGCCCGCCACCCTCCGGGCCGTTG
CTTCACAACGTTCAAATCCGCTCCCGGCGGATTTGTCCTACTCAGGAGAGCGTTCACCGACAAACAACAG
ATAAAACGAAAGGCCCAGTCTTCCGACTGAGCCTTTCGTTTTATTTGATGCCTGGCAGTTCCCTACTCTC
GCGTTAACGCTAGCATGGATGTTTTCCCAGTCACGACGTT
