>Addgene plasmid #168518 | pDONR223 SARS-CoV-1 NSP1_nostop | depositor partial sequence | sequence record 326727 | Inserted CDS without stop codon
ATGGAGAGCCTTGTTCTTGGTGTCAACGAGAAAACACACGTCCAACTCAGTTTGCCTGTCCTTCAGGTTA
GAGACGTGCTAGTGCGTGGCTTCGGGGACTCTGTGGAAGAGGCCCTATCGGAGGCACGTGAACACCTCAA
AAATGGCACTTGTGGTCTAGTAGAGCTGGAAAAAGGCGTACTGCCCCAGCTTGAACAGCCCTATGTGTTC
ATTAAACGTTCTGATGCCTTAAGCACCAATCACGGCCACAAGGTCGTTGAGCTGGTTGCAGAAATGGACG
GCATTCAGTACGGTCGTAGCGGTATAACACTGGGAGTACTCGTGCCACATGTGGGCGAAACCCCAATTGC
ATACCGCAATGTTCTTCTTCGTAAGAACGGTAATAAGGGAGCCGGTGGTCATAGCTATGGCATCGATCTA
AAGTCTTATGACTTAGGTGACGAGCTTGGCACTGATCCCATTGAAGATTATGAACAAAACTGGAACACTA
AGCATGGCAGTGGTGCACTCCGTGAACTCACTCGTGAGCTCAATGGAGGT
